>Addgene plasmid #76737 | TAOK3 gRNA (BRDN0001148231) | addgene full sequence | sequence record 186406 | Addgene Assembled Sequence
CCCGGGTGCAAAGATGGATAAAGTTTTAAACAGAGAGGAATCTTTGCAGCTAATGGACCTTCTAGGTCTT
GAAAGGAGTGGGAATTGGCTCCGGTGCCCGTCAGTGGGCAGAGCGCACATCGCCCACAGTCCCCGAGAAG
TTGGGGGGAGGGGTCGGCAATTGATCCGGTGCCTAGAGAAGGTGGCGCGGGGTAAACTGGGAAAGTGATG
TCGTGTACTGGCTCCGCCTTTTTCCCGAGGGTGGGGGAGAACCGTATATAAGTGCAGTAGTCGCCGTGAA
CGTTCTTTTTCGCAACGGGTTTGCCGCCAGAACACAGGTAAGTGCCGTGTGTGGTTCCCGCGGGCCTGGC
CTCTTTACGGGTTATGGCCCTTGCGTGCCTTGAATTACTTCCACCTGGCTGCAGTACGTGATTCTTGATC
CCGAGCTTCGGGTTGGAAGTGGGTGGGAGAGTTCGAGGCCTTGCGCTTAAGGAGCCCCTTCGCCTCGTGC
TTGAGTTGAGGCCTGGCCTGGGCGCTGGGGCCGCCGCGTGCGAATCTGGTGGCACCTTCGCGCCTGTCTC
GCTGCTTTCGATAAGTCTCTAGCCATTTAAAATTTTTGATGACCTGCTGCGACGCTTTTTTTCTGGCAAG
ATAGTCTTGTAAATGCGGGCCAAGATCTGCACACTGGTATTTCGGTTTTTGGGGCCGCGGGCGGCGACGG
GGCCCGTGCGTCCCAGCGCACATGTTCGGCGAGGCGGGGCCTGCGAGCGCGGCCACCGAGAATCGGACGG
GGGTAGTCTCAAGCTGGCCGGCCTGCTCTGGTGCCTGGCCTCGCGCCGCCGTGTATCGCCCCGCCCTGGG
CGGCAAGGCTGGCCCGGTCGGCACCAGTTGCGTGAGCGGAAAGATGGCCGCTTCCCGGCCCTGCTGCAGG
GAGCTCAAAATGGAGGACGCGGCGCTCGGGAGAGCGGGCGGGTGAGTCACCCACACAAAGGAAAAGGGCC
TTTCCGTCCTCAGCCGTCGCTTCATGTGACTCCACGGAGTACCGGGCGCCGTCCAGGCACCTCGATTAGT
TCTCGAGCTTTTGGAGTACGTCGTCTTTAGGTTGGGGGGAGGGGTTTTATGCGATGGAGTTTCCCCACAC
TGAGTGGGTGGAGACTGAAGTTAGGCCAGCTTGGCACTTGATGTAATTCTCCTTGGAATTTGCCCTTTTT
GAGTTTGGATCTTGGTTCATTCTCAAGCCTCAGACAGTGGTTCAAAGTTTTTTTCTTCCATTTCAGGTGT
CGTGACGTACGGCCACCATGACCGAGTACAAGCCCACGGTGCGCCTCGCCACCCGCGACGACGTCCCCAG
GGCCGTACGCACCCTCGCCGCCGCGTTCGCCGACTACCCCGCCACGCGCCACACCGTCGATCCGGACCGC
CACATCGAGCGGGTCACCGAGCTGCAAGAACTCTTCCTCACGCGCGTCGGGCTCGACATCGGCAAGGTGT
GGGTCGCGGACGACGGCGCCGCCGTGGCGGTCTGGACCACGCCGGAGAGCGTCGAAGCGGGGGCGGTGTT
CGCCGAGATCGGCCCGCGCATGGCCGAGTTGAGCGGTTCCCGGCTGGCCGCGCAGCAACAGATGGAAGGC
CTCCTGGCGCCGCACCGGCCCAAGGAGCCCGCGTGGTTCCTGGCCACCGTCGGAGTCTCGCCCGACCACC
AGGGCAAGGGTCTGGGCAGCGCCGTCGTGCTCCCCGGAGTGGAGGCGGCCGAGCGCGCCGGGGTGCCCGC
CTTCCTGGAGACCTCCGCGCCCCGCAACCTCCCCTTCTACGAGCGGCTCGGCTTCACCGTCACCGCCGAC
GTCGAGGTGCCCGAAGGACCGCGCACCTGGTGCATGACCCGCAAGCCCGGTGCCTGAACGCGTTAAGTCG
ACAATCAACCTCTGGATTACAAAATTTGTGAAAGATTGACTGGTATTCTTAACTATGTTGCTCCTTTTAC
GCTATGTGGATACGCTGCTTTAATGCCTTTGTATCATGCTATTGCTTCCCGTATGGCTTTCATTTTCTCC
TCCTTGTATAAATCCTGGTTGCTGTCTCTTTATGAGGAGTTGTGGCCCGTTGTCAGGCAACGTGGCGTGG
TGTGCACTGTGTTTGCTGACGCAACCCCCACTGGTTGGGGCATTGCCACCACCTGTCAGCTCCTTTCCGG
GACTTTCGCTTTCCCCCTCCCTATTGCCACGGCGGAACTCATCGCCGCCTGCCTTGCCCGCTGCTGGACA
GGGGCTCGGCTGTTGGGCACTGACAATTCCGTGGTGTTGTCGGGGAAATCATCGTCCTTTCCTTGGCTGC
TCGCCTGTGTTGCCACCTGGATTCTGCGCGGGACGTCCTTCTGCTACGTCCCTTCGGCCCTCAATCCAGC
GGACCTTCCTTCCCGCGGCCTGCTGCCGGCTCTGCGGCCTCTTCCGCGTCTTCGCCTTCGCCCTCAGACG
AGTCGGATCTCCCTTTGGGCCGCCTCCCCGCGTCGACTTTAAGACCAATGACTTACAAGGCAGCTGTAGA
TCTTAGCCACTTTTTAAAAGAAAAGGGGGGACTGGAAGGGCTAATTCACTCCCAACGAAGACAAGATCTG
CTTTTTGCTTGTACTGGGTCTCTCTGGTTAGACCAGATCTGAGCCTGGGAGCTCTCTGGCTAACTAGGGA
ACCCACTGCTTAAGCCTCAATAAAGCTTGCCTTGAGTGCTTCAAGTAGTGTGTGCCCGTCTGTTGTGTGA
CTCTGGTAACTAGAGATCCCTCAGACCCTTTTAGTCAGTGTGGAAAATCTCTAGCAGTACGTATAGTAGT
TCATGTCATCTTATTATTCAGTATTTATAACTTGCAAAGAAATGAATATCAGAGAGTGAGAGGAACTTGT
TTATTGCAGCTTATAATGGTTACAAATAAAGCAATAGCATCACAAATTTCACAAATAAAGCATTTTTTTC
ACTGCATTCTAGTTGTGGTTTGTCCAAACTCATCAATGTATCTTATCATGTCTGGCTCTAGCTATCCCGC
CCCTAACTCCGCCCATCCCGCCCCTAACTCCGCCCAGTTCCGCCCATTCTCCGCCCCATGGCTGACTAAT
TTTTTTTATTTATGCAGAGGCCGAGGCCGCCTCGGCCTCTGAGCTATTCCAGAAGTAGTGAGGAGGCTTT
TTTGGAGGCCTAGGGACGTACCCAATTCGCCCTATAGTGAGTCGTATTACGCGCGCTCACTGGCCGTCGT
TTTACAACGTCGTGACTGGGAAAACCCTGGCGTTACCCAACTTAATCGCCTTGCAGCACATCCCCCTTTC
GCCAGCTGGCGTAATAGCGAAGAGGCCCGCACCGATCGCCCTTCCCAACAGTTGCGCAGCCTGAATGGCG
AATGGG
[124 nt withheld, positions 3367-3490]
C
[91 nt withheld, positions 3492-3582]
A
[49 nt withheld, positions 3584-3632]
CCTTTGACGTTGGAGTCCACGTTCTTT
[37 nt withheld, positions 3660-3696]
ACCCTATCTCGGTCTATTCTTTTGATTTATAAGGGATTTTGCCGATTTCGGCCTATTGGTTAAAAAATGA
GCTGATTTAACAAAAATTTAACGCGAATTTTAACAAAATATTAACGCTTACAATTTAGGTGGCACTTTTC
GGGGAAATGTGCGCGGAACCCCTATTTGTTTATTTTTCTAAATACATTCAAATATGTATCCGCTCATGAG
ACAATAACCCTGATAAATGCTTCAATAATATTGAAAAAGGAAGAGTATGAGTATTCAACATTTCCGTGTC
GCCCTTATTCCCTTTTTTGCGGCATTTTGCCTTCCTGTTTTTGCTCACCCAGAAACGCTGGTGAAAGTAA
AAGATGCTGAAGATCAGTTGGGTGCACGAGTGGGTTACATCGAACTGGATCTCAACAGCGGTAAGATCCT
TGAGAGTTTTCGCCCCGAAGAACGTTTTCCAATGATGAGCACTTTTAAAGTTCTGCTATGTGGCGCGGTA
TTATCCCGTATTGACGCCGGGCAAGAGCAACTCGGTCGCCGCATACACTATTCTCAGAATGACTTGGTTG
AGTACTCACCAGTCACAGAAAAGCATCTTACGGATGGCATGACAGTAAGAGAATTATGCAGTGCTGCCAT
AACCATGAGTGATAACACTGCGGCCAACTTACTTCTGACAACGATCGGAGGACCGAAGGAGCTAACCGCT
TTTTTGCACAACATGGGGGATCATGTAACTCGCCTTGATCGTTGGGAACCGGAGCTGAATGAAGCCATAC
CAAACGACGAGCGTGACACCACGATGCCTGTAGCAATGGCAACAACGTTGCGCAAACTATTAACTGGCGA
ACTACTTACTCTAGCTTCCCGGCAACAATTAATAGACTGGATGGAGGCGGATAAAGTTGCAGGACCACTT
CTGCGCTCGGCCCTTCCGGCTGGCTGGTTTATTGCTGATAAATCTGGAGCCGGTGAGCGTGGGTCTCGCG
GTATCATTGCAGCACTGGGGCCAGATGGTAAGCCCTCCCGTATCGTAGTTATCTACACGACGGGGAGTCA
GGCAACTATGGATGAACGAAATAGACAGATCGCTGAGATAGGTGCCTCACTGATTAAGCATTGGTAACTG
TCAGACCAAGTTTACTCATATATACTTTAGATTGATTTAAAACTTCATTTTTAATTTAAAAGGATCTAGG
TGAAGATCCTTTTTGATAATCTCATGACCAAAATCCCTTAACGTGAGTTTTCGTTCCACTGAGCGTCAGA
CCCCGTAGAAAAGATCAAAGGATCTTCTTGAGATCCTTTTTTTCTGCGCGTAATCTGCTGCTTGCAAACA
AAAAAACCACCGCTACCAGCGGTGGTTTGTTTGCCGGATCAAGAGCTACCAACTCTTTTTCCGAAGGTAA
CTGGCTTCAGCAGAGCGCAGATACCAAATACTGTTCTTCTAGTGTAGCCGTAGTTAGGCCACCACTTCAA
GAACTCTGTAGCACCGCCTACATACCTCGCTCTGCTAATCCTGTTACCAGTGGCTGCTGCCAGTGGCGAT
AAGTCGTGTCTTACCGGGTTGGACTCAAGACGATAGTTACCGGATAAGGCGCAGCGGTCGGGCTGAACGG
GGGGTTCGTGCACACAGCCCAGCTTGGAGCGAACGACCTACACCGAACTGAGATACCTACAGCGTGAGCT
ATGAGAAAGCGCCACGCTTCCCGAAGGGAGAAAGGCGGACAGGTATCCGGTAAGCGGCAGGGTCGGAACA
GGAGAGCGCACGAGGGAGCTTCCAGGGGGAAACGCCTGGTATCTTTATAGTCCTGTCGGGTTTCGCCACC
TCTGACTTGAGCGTCGATTTTTGTGATGCTCGTCAGGGGGGCGGAGCCTATGGAAAAACGCCAGCAACGC
GGCCTTTTTACGGTTCCTGGCCTTTTGCTGGCCTTTTGCTCACATGTTCTTTCCTGCGTTATCCCCTGAT
TCTGTGGATAACCGTATTACCGCCTTTGAGTGAGCTGATACCGCTCGCCGCAGCCGAACGACCGAGCGCA
GCGAGTCAGTGAGCGAGGAAGCGGAAGAGCGCCCAATACGCAAACCGCCTCTCCCCGCGCGTTGGCCGAT
TCATTAATGCAGCTGGCACGACAGGTTTCCCGACTGGAAAGCGGGCAGTGAGCGCAACGCAATTAATGTG
AGTTAGCTCACTCATTAGGCACCCCAGGCTTTACACTTTATGCTTCCGGCTCGTATGTTGTGTGGAATTG
TGAGCGGATAACAATTTCACACAGGAAACAGCTATGACCATGATTACGCCAAGCGCGCAATTAACCCTCA
CTAAAGGGAACAAAAGCTGGAGCTGCAAGCTTAATGTAGTCTTATGCAATACTCTTGTAGTCTTGCAACA
TGGTAACGATGAGTTAGCAACATGCCTTACAAGGAGAGAAAAAGCACCGTGCATGCCGATTGGTGGAAGT
AAGGTGGTACGATCGTGCCTTATTAGGAAGGCAACAGACGGGTCTGACATGGATTGGACGAACCACTGAA
TTGCCGCATTGCAGAGATATTGTATTTAAGTGCCTAGCTCGATACATAAACGGGTCTCTCTGGTTAGACC
AGATCTGAGCCTGGGAGCTCTCTGGCTAACTAGGGAACCCACTGCTTAAGCCTCAATAAAGCTTGCCTTG
AGTGCTTCAAGTAGTGTGTGCCCGTCTGTTGTGTGACTCTGGTAACTAGAGATCCCTCAGACCCTTTTAG
TCAGTGTGGAAAATCTCTAGCAGTGGCGCCCGAACAGGGACTTGAAAGCGAAAGGGAAACCAGAGGAGCT
CTCTCGACGCAGGACTCGGCTTGCTGAAGCGCGCACGGCAAGAGGCGAGGGGCGGCGACTGGTGAGTACG
CCAAAAATTTTGACTAGCGGAGGCTAGAAGGAGAGAGATGGGTGCGAGAGCGTCAGTATTAAGCGGGGGA
GAATTAGATCGCGATGGGAAAAAATTCGGTTAAGGCCAGGGGGAAAGAAAAAATATAAATTAAAACATAT
AGTATGGGCAAGCAGGGAGCTAGAACGATTCGCAGTTAATCCTGGCCTGTTAGAAACATCAGAAGGCTGT
AGACAAATACTGGGACAGCTACAACCATCCCTTCAGACAGGATCAGAAGAACTTAGATCATTATATAATA
CAGTAGCAACCCTCTATTGTGTGCATCAAAGGATAGAGATAAAAGACACCAAGGAAGCTTTAGACAAGAT
AGAGGAAGAGCAAAACAAAAGTAAGACCACCGCACAGCAAGCGGCCGCTGATCTTCAGACCTGGAGGAGG
AGATATGAGGGACAATTGGAGAAGTGAATTATATAAATATAAAGTAGTAAAAATTGAACCATTAGGAGTA
GCACCCACCAAGGCAAAGAGAAGAGTGGTGCAGAGAGAAAAAAGAGCAGTGGGAATAGGAGCTTTGTTCC
TTGGGTTCTTGGGAGCAGCAGGAAGCACTATGGGCGCAGCGTCAATGACGCTGACGGTACAGGCCAGACA
ATTATTGTCTGGTATAGTGCAGCAGCAGAACAATTTGCTGAGGGCTATTGAGGCGCAACAGCATCTGTTG
CAACTCACAGTCTGGGGCATCAAGCAGCTCCAGGCAAGAATCCTGGCTGTGGAAAGATACCTAAAGGATC
AACAGCTCCTGGGGATTTGGGGTTGCTCTGGAAAACTCATTTGCACCACTGCTGTGCCTTGGAATGCTAG
TTGGAGTAATAAATCTCTGGAACAGATTTGGAATCACACGACCTGGATGGAGTGGGACAGAGAAATTAAC
AATTACACAAGCTTAATACACTCCTTAATTGAAGAATCGCAAAACCAGCAAGAAAAGAATGAACAAGAAT
TATTGGAATTAGATAAATGGGCAAGTTTGTGGAATTGGTTTAACATAACAAATTGGCTGTGGTATATAAA
ATTATTCATAATGATAGTAGGAGGCTTGGTAGGTTTAAGAATAGTTTTTGCTGTACTTTCTATAGTGAAT
AGAGTTAGGCAGGGATATTCACCATTATCGTTTCAGACCCACCTCCCAACCCCGAGGGGACCCAGAGAGG
GCCTATTTCCCATGATTCCTTCATATTTGCATATACGATACAAGGCTGTTAGAGAGATAATTAGAATTAA
TTTGACTGTAAACACAAAGATATTAGTACAAAATACGTGACGTAGAAAGTAATAATTTCTTGGGTAGTTT
GCAGTTTTAAAATTATGTTTTAAAATGGACTATCATATGCTTACCGTAACTTGAAAGTATTTCGATTTCT
TGGCTTTATATATCTTGTGGAAAGGACGAAACACCGAACAGATGTCAGGTTATAAGGTTTTAGAGCTAGA
AATAGCAAGTTAAAATAAGGCTAGTCCGTTATCAACTTGAAAAAGTGGCACCGAGTCGGTGCTTTTTTAA
GCTTGGCGTAACTAGATCTTGAGACAAATGGCAGTATTCATCCACAATTTTAAAAGAAAAGGGGGGATTG
GGGGGTACAGTGCAGGGGAAAGAATAGTAGACATAATAGCAACAGACATACAAACTAAAGAATTACAAAA
ACAAATTACAAAAATTCAAAATTTTCGGGTTTATTACAGGGACAGCAGAGATCCACTTTGGCGCCGGCTC
GAGGGGG
Features (pLannotate 1.2.2; 29 found; start..end, strand, type, name):
     14..80      +  CDS            small t antigen (fragment): SV40 (simian virus 40) small t antigen
    106..317     +  promoter       EF-1α core promoter: core promoter for human elongation factor EF-1α
    318..1256    +  intron         EF-1α intron A: intron upstream of the start codon of human EF-1α
   1278..1877    +  CDS            PuroR (fragment): puromycin N-acetyltransferase; pac from Streptomyces; confers resistance to puromycin
   1893..2481    +  misc_feature   WPRE: woodchuck hepatitis virus posttranscriptional regulatory element
   2532..2551    +  misc_feature   cPPT/CTS (fragment): central polypurine tract and central termination sequence of HIV-1
   2553..2786    +  LTR            3' LTR (ΔU3): self-inactivating 3' long terminal repeat (LTR) from HIV-1
   2864..2985    +  polyA_signal   SV40 poly(A) signal: SV40 polyadenylation signal
   3025..3160    +  rep_origin     SV40 ori: SV40 origin of replication
   3181..3199    -  promoter       T7 promoter: promoter for bacteriophage T7 RNA polymerase
   3207..3362    +  CDS            lacZα (fragment): LacZα fragment of β-galactosidase; lacZ fragment
   3367..3795    +  rep_origin     f1 ori (sequence partly withheld): f1 bacteriophage origin of replication; arrow indicates direction of (+) strand synthesis
   3848..3952    +  promoter       AmpR promoter: bla
   3953..4813    +  CDS            AmpR: β-lactamase; bla; confers resistance to ampicillin, carbenicillin, and related antibiotics
   4984..5572    +  rep_origin     ori: high-copy-number ColE1/pMB1/pBR322/pUC origin of replication
   5755..5847    +  CDS            lacI (fragment): lac repressor; lacI; The lac repressor binds to the lac operator to inhibit transcription in E. coli. This inhibition can be relieved by adding lactose or isopropyl-β-D-thiogalactopyranoside (IPTG).
   5860..5881    +  protein_bind   CAP binding site: CAP binding activates transcription in the presence of cAMP. E. coli catabolite activator protein
   5896..5926    +  promoter       lac promoter: promoter for the E. coli lac operon
   5934..5950    +  protein_bind   lac operator: The lac repressor binds to the lac operator to inhibit transcription in E. coli. This inhibition can be relieved by adding lactose or isopropyl-β-D-thiogalactopyranoside (IPTG). lac repressor encoded by lacI
   5995..6013    +  promoter       T3 promoter: promoter for bacteriophage T3 RNA polymerase
   6041..6267    +  promoter       RSV promoter: Rous sarcoma virus enhancer/promoter
   6268..6448    +  LTR            5' LTR (truncated): truncated 5' long terminal repeat (LTR) from HIV-1
   6495..6620    +  misc_feature   HIV-1 Ψ: packaging signal of human immunodeficiency virus type 1
   6604..6967    +  CDS            HIV-1 gag (fragment): gag protein from human immunodeficiency virus 1; gag
   7113..7346    +  misc_feature   RRE: The Rev response element (RRE) of HIV-1 allows for Rev-dependent mRNA export from the nucleus to the cytoplasm.
   7723..7749    +  CDS            Rev (fragment): human immunodeficiency virus 1 (HIV-1) Rev protein; rev; enhances nuclear export of unspliced and incompletely spliced viral mRNAs
   7753..7993    +  promoter       U6 promoter: RNA polymerase III promoter for human U6 snRNA
   8023..8098    +  misc_RNA       gRNA scaffold: guide RNA scaffold for the Streptococcus pyogenes CRISPR/Cas9 system
   8154..8271    +  misc_feature   cPPT/CTS: central polypurine tract and central termination sequence of HIV-1
