[The description below was written by a language model from this plasmid's Addgene catalogue record and pLannotate feature annotations shown in this document.]
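Description:
TAOK3 gRNA (BRDN0001148231) is a third-generation lentiviral guide RNA plasmid built on the lentiGuide-Puro backbone and designed to direct Streptococcus pyogenes Cas9 to the human TAOK3 gene (also known as DPK, JIK or MAP3K18), with the guide designed against the NM_016281.3 reference transcript. In bacteria the 8.3 kb plasmid is maintained at high copy through a ColE1/pUC-type origin and selected with ampicillin via the β-lactamase gene. An f1 origin, an SV40 origin and poly(A) signal, and lac-region remnants are also annotated as backbone carry-over.

The transfer cassette begins with an RSV enhancer/promoter fused to a truncated HIV-1 5' LTR, which allows Tat-independent production of the viral genomic RNA. It ends in a ΔU3 self-inactivating 3' LTR. Between them lie the Ψ packaging signal with a partial gag sequence, the Rev response element for nuclear export of the genomic RNA, and a cPPT/CTS element that aids nuclear import of the provirus. The payload consists of two expression units. A human U6 RNA polymerase III promoter drives the TAOK3-specific spacer joined to the SpCas9 gRNA scaffold. An EF-1α core promoter with its intron A drives puromycin N-acetyltransferase, followed by a WPRE to enhance transcript expression, so that transduced mammalian cells can be selected with puromycin.

The plasmid does not encode Cas9, so it must be paired with a separate Cas9 vector such as lentiCas9-Blast or used in cells that already express Cas9. It belongs to a human kinome gRNA collection and is intended for CRISPR-mediated targeting of TAOK3 in human cells.
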