Addgene plasmid #76737: TAOK3 gRNA (BRDN0001148231)
Purpose: 3rd generation lentiviral gRNA plasmid targeting human TAOK3
Depositing lab: John Doench & David Root. Depositing organization: Broad Institute. Publication: Optimized sgRNA design to maximize activity and minimize off-target effects of CRISPR-Cas9. Doench JG, Fusi N, Sullender M, Hegde M, Vaimberg EW, Donovan KF, Smith I, Tothova Z, Wilen C, Orchard R, Virgin HW, Listgarten J, Root DE. Nat Biotechnol. 2016 Jan 18. doi: 10.1038/nbt.3437. PubMed 26780180.
Backbone
  Vector backbone: lentiGuide-Puro
  Backbone manufacturer: Zhang Lab (Addgene plasmid # 52963)
  Vector type: Mammalian Expression, Lentiviral, CRISPR
  Selectable markers: Puromycin
Growth in bacteria
  Bacterial resistance: Ampicillin, 100 μg/mL
  Growth temperature: 37°C
  Growth strain: DH5alpha
  Copy number: High Copy
Gene/Insert
  Gene/Insert name: TAOK3 (alt names: TAOK3; NM_016281.3)
  gRNA/shRNA sequence: AACAGATGTCAGGTTATAAG
  Species: H. sapiens (human)
  Entrez Gene: TAOK3 (a.k.a. DPK, JIK, MAP3K18, FLJ31808, DKFZp666H245)
  Promoter: hU6
  Cloning method: Unknown
  Sequencing primers: 5′ U6-F; 3′ pS2-R
Terms and licenses: Academic/Nonprofit Terms; Industry Terms: Not Available to Industry
Depositor comments: The gRNA was designed to target the following Genbank reference sequence(s): NM_016281.3. Note that this plasmid does NOT contain Cas9. It should be used in conjunction with lentiCas9-Blast (Addgene #52962) or otherwise with cell lines already expressing Cas9. Browse the full kinome gRNA library at http://www.addgene.org/pooled-library/broadgpp-human-kinome/ or visit http://www.broadinstitute.org/rnai/public/ for detailed protocols and information.
How to cite: TAOK3 gRNA (BRDN0001148231) was a gift from John Doench & David Root (Addgene plasmid # 76737 ; http://n2t.net/addgene:76737 ; RRID:Addgene_76737)
