>Addgene plasmid #76737 | TAOK3 gRNA (BRDN0001148231) | depositor partial sequence | sequence record 144197 | Target Sequence
AACAGATGTCAGGTTATAAG
