>Addgene plasmid #76737 | TAOK3 gRNA (BRDN0001148231) | addgene partial sequence | sequence record 186405 | hU6-F
ACGTAGAAAGTAATAATTTCTTGGGTAGTTTGCAGTTTTAAAATTATGTTTTAAAATGGACTATCATATG
CTTACCGTAACTTGAAAGTATTTCGATTTCTTGGCTTTATATATCTTGTGGAAAGGACGAAACACCGAAC
AGATGTCAGGTTATAAGTTTTAGAGCTAGAAATAGCAAGTTAAAATAAGGCTAGTCCGTTATCAACTTGA
AAAAGTGGCACCGAGTCGGTGCTTTTTTAAGCTTGGCGTAACTAGATCTTGAGACAAATGGCAGTATTCA
TCCACAATTTTAAAAGAAAAGGGGGGATTGGGGGGTACAGTGCAGGGGAAAGAATAGTAGACATAATAGC
AACAGACATACAAACTAAAGAATTACAAAAACAAATTACAAAAATTCAAAATTTTCGGGTTTATTACAGG
GACAGCAGAGATCCACTTTGGCGCCGGCTCGAGGGGGCCCGGGTGCAAAGATGGATAAAGTTTTAAACAG
AGAGGAATCTTTGCAGCTAATGGACCTTCTAGGTCTTGAAAGGAGTGGGAATTGGCTCCGGTGCCCGTCA
GTGGGCAGAG
